Addgene plasmid #97089: pYFP-NEAT1m_v1-RT
Purpose: Encodes a HR repair template for knock-in a YFP expression cassette downstream of the poly(A) signal of human NEAT1_1 isoform. Best used with px330-NEAT1m_v1 vector.
Depositing lab: Archa Fox. Depositing organization: University of Western Australia. Publication: Functional dissection of NEAT1 using genome editing reveals substantial localisation of the NEAT1_1 isoform outside paraspeckles. Li R, Harvey AR, Hodgetts SI, Fox AH. RNA. 2017 Mar 21. pii: rna.059477.116. doi: 10.1261/rna.059477.116. PubMed 28325845.
Backbone
  Vector backbone: pEGFP-C1
  Backbone manufacturer: Clontech
  Vector type: CRISPR
Growth in bacteria
  Bacterial resistance: Kanamycin, 50 μg/mL
  Growth temperature: 37°C
  Growth strain: DH5alpha
  Copy number: High Copy
Gene/Insert
  Gene/Insert name: NEAT1m_v1-RT
  Species: H. sapiens (human)
  Entrez Gene: NEAT1 (a.k.a. LINC00084, NCRNA00084, TP53LC15, TncRNA, VINC)
  Promoter: CMV
  Tag / fusion protein: EYFP (C terminal on insert)
  Cloning method: Restriction Enzyme; 5′ cloning site Unknown (unknown if destroyed); 3′ cloning site Unknown (unknown if destroyed)
Terms and licenses: Academic/Nonprofit Terms; Industry Terms: Not Available to Industry
Depositor comments: The left arm of the repair template was cloned using the AseI site. The right arm was cloned into the MluI site. Original EGFP was mutated to EYFP using mutation: L65F, T66G, V69L, S73A, T204Y
How to cite: pYFP-NEAT1m_v1-RT was a gift from Archa Fox (Addgene plasmid # 97089 ; http://n2t.net/addgene:97089 ; RRID:Addgene_97089)
