[The description below was written by a language model from this plasmid's Addgene catalogue record.]
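Description:
pYFP-NEAT1m_v1-RT is a homology-directed repair donor plasmid for CRISPR genome editing of the human NEAT1 long noncoding RNA locus. It is built on the Clontech pEGFP-C1 mammalian expression backbone and is maintained in E. coli as a high-copy plasmid under kanamycin selection. No feature table accompanies the record, so details such as the origin of replication, the polyadenylation signal and the lengths of the homology arms are not stated and can only be presumed to follow the parental vector.

The payload is a CMV promoter-driven yellow fluorescent protein expression cassette flanked by two NEAT1 genomic homology arms. According to the depositor notes, the left arm was inserted at the AseI site and the right arm at the MluI site of the backbone, positions that bracket the fluorescent protein cassette. The original EGFP coding sequence was converted to EYFP through five point substitutions (L65F, T66G, V69L, S73A and T204Y). Although the catalogue lists EYFP as a C-terminal tag, NEAT1 is noncoding. By the stated purpose, YFP acts as an independent expression cassette rather than a protein fusion.

The template is designed to knock the YFP cassette into the genome just downstream of the poly(A) signal of the short NEAT1_1 isoform. It is intended for co-delivery with the companion px330-NEAT1m_v1 plasmid, which, as a px330-type vector, would supply Cas9 and a guide RNA to cut at the target site. YFP fluorescence should give a way to identify cells that received or integrated the cassette. The associated work used genome editing to dissect NEAT1 isoform function and localisation relative to paraspeckles.
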