>Addgene plasmid #97089 | pYFP-NEAT1m_v1-RT | depositor partial sequence | sequence record 178723 | Complete sequence of the repair template
GTTCTGAGCTGCGTCTATTGAATTGGTAAAGTAATACCAATGGCTTTTTATCATTTCCTTCTTCCCTTTA
AGTTTCACTTGAAATTTTAAAAATCATGGTTATTTTTATCGTTGGGATCTTTCTGTCTTCTGGGTTCCAT
TTTTTAAATGTTTAAAAATATGTTGACATGGTAGTTCAGTTCTTAACCAATGACTTGGGGATGATGCAAA
CAATTACTGTCGTTGGGATTTAGAGTGTATTAGTCACGCATGTATGGGGAAGTAGTCTCGGGTATGCTGT
TGTGAAATTGAAACTGTAAAAGTAGATGGTTGAAAGTACTGGTATGTTGCTCTGTATGGTAAGAACTAAT
TCTGTTACGTCATGTACATAATTACTAATCACTTTTCTTCCCCTTTACAGCACAAATAAAGTTTGAGTTC
TAAACTCATTAGAATTGTTGTATTGCTATGTTACATTTCTCGACCCCTATCACATTGCCTTCATAACGAA
TAGTAATCAATTACGGGGTCATTAGTTCATAGCCCATATATGGAGTTCCGCGTTACATAACTTACGGTAA
ATGGCCCGCCTGGCTGACCGCCCAACGACCCCCGCCCATTGACGTCAATAATGACGTATGTTCCCATAGT
AACGCCAATAGGGACTTTCCATTGACGTCAATGGGTGGAGTATTTACGGTAAACTGCCCACTTGGCAGTA
CATCAAGTGTATCATATGCCAAGTACGCCCCCTATTGACGTCAATGACGGTAAATGGCCCGCCTGGCATT
ATGCCCAGTACATGACCTTATGGGACTTTCCTACTTGGCAGTACATCTACGTATTAGTCATCGCTATTAC
CATGGTGATGCGGTTTTGGCAGTACATCAATGGGCGTGGATAGCGGTTTGACTCACGGGGATTTCCAAGT
CTCCACCCCATTGACGTCAATGGGAGTTTGTTTTGGCACCAAAATCAACGGGACTTTCCAAAATGTCGTA
ACAACTCCGCCCCATTGACGCAAATGGGCGGTAGGCGTGTACGGTGGGAGGTCTATATAAGCAGAGCTGG
TTTAGTGAACCGTCAGATCCGCTAGCGCTACCGGTCGCCACCATGGTGAGCAAGGGCGAGGAGCTGTTCA
CCGGGGTGGTGCCCATCCTGGTCGAGCTGGACGGCGACGTAAACGGCCACAAGTTCAGCGTGTCCGGCGA
GGGCGAGGGCGATGCCACCTACGGCAAGCTGACCCTGAAGTTCATCTGCACCACCGGCAAGCTGCCCGTG
CCCTGGCCCACCCTCGTGACCACCTTCGGCTACGGCCTGCAGTGCTTCGCCCGCTACCCCGACCACATGA
AGCAGCACGACTTCTTCAAGTCCGCCATGCCCGAAGGCTACGTCCAGGAGCGCACCATCTTCTTCAAGGA
CGACGGCAACTACAAGACCCGCGCCGAGGTGAAGTTCGAGGGCGACACCCTGGTGAACCGCATCGAGCTG
AAGGGCATCGACTTCAAGGAGGACGGCAACATCCTGGGGCACAAGCTGGAGTACAACTACAACAGCCACA
ACGTCTATATCATGGCCGACAAGCAGAAGAACGGCATCAAGGTGAACTTCAAGATCCGCCACAACATCGA
GGACGGCAGCGTGCAGCTCGCCGACCACTACCAGCAGAACACCCCCATCGGCGACGGCCCCGTGCTGCTG
CCCGACAACCACTACCTGAGCTACCAGTCCGCCCTGAGCAAAGACCCCAACGAGAAGCGCGATCACATGG
TCCTGCTGGAGTTCGTGACCGCCGCCGGGATCACTCTCGGCATGGACGAGCTGTACAAGTCCGGACTCAG
ATCTCGAGCTCAAGCTTCGAATTCTGCAGTCGACGGTACCGCGGGCCCGGGATCCACCGGATCTAGATAA
CTGATCATAATCAGCCATACCACATTTGTAGAGGTTTTACTTGCTTTAAAAAACCTCCCACACCTCCCCC
TGAACCTGAAACATAAAATGAATGCAATTGTTGTTGTTAACTTGTTTATTGCAGCTTATAATGGTTACAA
ATAAAGCAATAGCATCACAAATTTCACAAATAAAGCATTTTTTTCACTGCATTCTAGTTGTGGTTTGTCC
AAACTCATCAATGTATCTTAACTTTGGATGTATCTTCATATTGTAGATTTAGGTCTAGATTTGCTAGCTC
CAAGTAATTAAGGCCATGTAGGAGAGCATGGTAACCACAGATAGAACTGGTATTATCCCAAGTGGTCTGC
AGACTGCTGAGTGGGGATGGGATCTGCTCTCTGTTGAGAGTTGGTAATCATTGGTTTGAAATGTGATGAA
ACCACTCAAGCCAATGAAGGTGGGTGTGTAGGTGGGGAGTACTTTGCCATAATATTTTAAAACATTACCT
GGTTAGAGTTCTAAGTGGTACTTATTTTTGTTTGGTTAGGGGAAAGCCTGAATAAAAACAGAAATGGACA
CATAATATGCATATTCCATAGTCTTTGGGAGGCTGGAATGTGCCTGGGATTTGGGTCTAAGTGTATGCGT
AATTCTTACCTCACTAAAGAATTTGCCTTGTTTTTTTCCTTTTGGTGAGTGACTAAAACGTCTGGGCTTC
CCTGTGTGCGTGCTACAGTAAGCAAGCAGAGGCTGTGCAAAGGTGTGAGCAGGATCACGTGGAATCTGGA
