LOCUS       Exported 5753 bp ds-DNA circular SYN 12-MAY-2021
DEFINITION  Encodes a HR repair template for knock-in a YFP expression cassette
            downstream of the poly(A) signal of human NEAT1_1 isoform. Best used
            with px330-NEAT1m_v1 vector..
ACCESSION   .
VERSION     .
KEYWORDS    pYFP-NEAT1m_v1-RT
SOURCE      synthetic DNA construct
  ORGANISM  synthetic DNA construct
REFERENCE   1 (bases 1 to 5753)
  AUTHORS   Li R, Harvey AR, Hodgetts SI, Fox AH
  TITLE     Functional dissection of NEAT1 using genome editing reveals
            substantial localisation of the NEAT1_1 isoform outside
            paraspeckles.
  JOURNAL   RNA. 2017 Mar 21. pii: rna.059477.116. doi: 10.1261/rna.059477.116.
  PUBMED    28325845
REFERENCE   2 (bases 1 to 5753)
  AUTHORS   .
  TITLE     Direct Submission
  JOURNAL   Exported May 12, 2021 from SnapGene Server 1.1.58
            http://www.snapgene.com
FEATURES             Location/Qualifiers
     source          1..5753
                     /organism="synthetic DNA construct"
                     /mol_type="other DNA"
     enhancer        548..851
                     /label=CMV enhancer
                     /note="human cytomegalovirus immediate early enhancer"
     promoter        852..1055
                     /label=CMV promoter
                     /note="human cytomegalovirus (CMV) immediate early
                     promoter"
     primer_bind     1006..1026
                     /label=CMV-F
                     /note="Human CMV immediate early promoter, forward primer"
     regulatory      1094..1103
                     /regulatory_class="other"
                     /note="vertebrate consensus sequence for strong initiation
                     of translation (Kozak, 1987)"
     CDS             1100..1816
                     /codon_start=1
                     /product="enhanced YFP"
                     /label=EYFP
                     /note="mammalian codon-optimized"
                     /translation="MVSKGEELFTGVVPILVELDGDVNGHKFSVSGEGEGDATYGKLTL
                     KFICTTGKLPVPWPTLVTTFGYGLQCFARYPDHMKQHDFFKSAMPEGYVQERTIFFKDD
                     GNYKTRAEVKFEGDTLVNRIELKGIDFKEDGNILGHKLEYNYNSHNVYIMADKQKNGIK
                     VNFKIRHNIEDGSVQLADHYQQNTPIGDGPVLLPDNHYLSYQSALSKDPNEKRDHMVLL
                     EFVTAAGITLGMDELYK"
     primer_bind     complement(1145..1166)
                     /label=EGFP-N
                     /note="EGFP, reverse primer"
     primer_bind     complement(1406..1425)
                     /label=EXFP-R
                     /note="For distinguishing EGFP variants, reverse primer"
     primer_bind     1753..1774
                     /label=EGFP-C
                     /note="EGFP, forward primer"
     misc_feature    1817..1882
                     /label=MCS
                     /note="multiple cloning site"
     polyA_signal    2006..2127
                     /label=SV40 poly(A) signal
                     /note="SV40 polyadenylation signal"
     primer_bind     complement(2043..2062)
                     /label=SV40pA-R
                     /note="SV40 polyA, reverse primer"
     primer_bind     2097..2116
                     /label=EBV-rev
                     /note="SV40 polyA terminator, reverse primer"
     rep_origin      complement(2669..3124)
                     /direction=LEFT
                     /label=f1 ori
                     /note="f1 bacteriophage origin of replication; arrow
                     indicates direction of (+) strand synthesis"
     primer_bind     complement(2806..2827)
                     /label=F1ori-F
                     /note="F1 origin, forward primer"
     primer_bind     3018..3037
                     /label=F1ori-R
                     /note="F1 origin, reverse primer"
     promoter        3151..3255
                     /gene="bla"
                     /label=AmpR promoter
     promoter        3257..3614
                     /label=SV40 promoter
                     /note="SV40 enhancer and early promoter"
     primer_bind     complement(3280..3300)
                     /label=pBABE 3'
                     /note="SV40 enhancer, reverse primer for pBABE vectors"
     rep_origin      3465..3600
                     /label=SV40 ori
                     /note="SV40 origin of replication"
     primer_bind     3527..3546
                     /label=SV40pro-F
                     /note="SV40 promoter/origin, forward primer"
     CDS             3649..4443
                     /codon_start=1
                     /gene="aph(3')-II (or nptII)"
                     /product="aminoglycoside phosphotransferase from Tn5"
                     /label=NeoR/KanR
                     /note="confers resistance to neomycin, kanamycin, and G418
                     (Geneticin(R))"
                     /translation="MIEQDGLHAGSPAAWVERLFGYDWAQQTIGCSDAAVFRLSAQGRP
                     VLFVKTDLSGALNELQDEAARLSWLATTGVPCAAVLDVVTEAGRDWLLLGEVPGQDLLS
                     SHLAPAEKVSIMADAMRRLHTLDPATCPFDHQAKHRIERARTRMEAGLVDQDDLDEEHQ
                     GLAPAELFARLKASMPDGEDLVVTHGDACLPNIMVENGRFSGFIDCGRLGVADRYQDIA
                     LATRDIAEELGGEWADRFLVLYGIAAPDSQRIAFYRLLDEFF"
     primer_bind     complement(3703..3722)
                     /label=Neo-R
                     /note="Neomycin resistance gene, reverse primer"
     primer_bind     4313..4332
                     /label=Neo-F
                     /note="Neomycin resistance gene, forward primer"
     primer_bind     complement(4631..4650)
                     /label=TK-pA-R
                     /note="Thymidine kinase polyA, reverse primer"
     polyA_signal    4675..4722
                     /label=HSV TK poly(A) signal
                     /note="herpes simplex virus thymidine kinase
                     polyadenylation signal (Cole and Stacy, 1985)"
     rep_origin      5051..5639
                     /direction=RIGHT
                     /label=ori
                     /note="high-copy-number ColE1/pMB1/pBR322/pUC origin of
                     replication"
     primer_bind     5540..5559
                     /label=pBR322ori-F
                     /note="pBR322 origin, forward primer"
ORIGIN
        1 tagttatgtt ctgagctgcg tctattgaat tggtaaagta ataccaatgg ctttttatca
       61 tttccttctt ccctttaagt ttcacttgaa attttaaaaa tcatggttat ttttatcgtt
      121 gggatctttc tgtcttctgg gttccatttt ttaaatgttt aaaaatatgt tgacatggta
      181 gttcagttct taaccaatga cttggggatg atgcaaacaa ttactgtcgt tgggatttag
      241 agtgtattag tcacgcatgt atggggaagt agtctcgggt atgctgttgt gaaattgaaa
      301 ctgtaaaagt agatggttga aagtactggt atgttgctct gtatggtaag aactaattct
      361 gttacgtcat gtacataatt actaatcact tttcttcccc tttacagcac aaataaagtt
      421 tgagttctaa actcattaga attgttgtat tgctatgtta catttctcga cccctatcac
      481 attgccttca taacgaatag taatcaatta cggggtcatt agttcatagc ccatatatgg
      541 agttccgcgt tacataactt acggtaaatg gcccgcctgg ctgaccgccc aacgaccccc
      601 gcccattgac gtcaataatg acgtatgttc ccatagtaac gccaataggg actttccatt
      661 gacgtcaatg ggtggagtat ttacggtaaa ctgcccactt ggcagtacat caagtgtatc
      721 atatgccaag tacgccccct attgacgtca atgacggtaa atggcccgcc tggcattatg
      781 cccagtacat gaccttatgg gactttccta cttggcagta catctacgta ttagtcatcg
      841 ctattaccat ggtgatgcgg ttttggcagt acatcaatgg gcgtggatag cggtttgact
      901 cacggggatt tccaagtctc caccccattg acgtcaatgg gagtttgttt tggcaccaaa
      961 atcaacggga ctttccaaaa tgtcgtaaca actccgcccc attgacgcaa atgggcggta
     1021 ggcgtgtacg gtgggaggtc tatataagca gagctggttt agtgaaccgt cagatccgct
     1081 agcgctaccg gtcgccacca tggtgagcaa gggcgaggag ctgttcaccg gggtggtgcc
     1141 catcctggtc gagctggacg gcgacgtaaa cggccacaag ttcagcgtgt ccggcgaggg
     1201 cgagggcgat gccacctacg gcaagctgac cctgaagttc atctgcacca ccggcaagct
     1261 gcccgtgccc tggcccaccc tcgtgaccac cttcggctac ggcctgcagt gcttcgcccg
     1321 ctaccccgac cacatgaagc agcacgactt cttcaagtcc gccatgcccg aaggctacgt
     1381 ccaggagcgc accatcttct tcaaggacga cggcaactac aagacccgcg ccgaggtgaa
     1441 gttcgagggc gacaccctgg tgaaccgcat cgagctgaag ggcatcgact tcaaggagga
     1501 cggcaacatc ctggggcaca agctggagta caactacaac agccacaacg tctatatcat
     1561 ggccgacaag cagaagaacg gcatcaaggt gaacttcaag atccgccaca acatcgagga
     1621 cggcagcgtg cagctcgccg accactacca gcagaacacc cccatcggcg acggccccgt
     1681 gctgctgccc gacaaccact acctgagcta ccagtccgcc ctgagcaaag accccaacga
     1741 gaagcgcgat cacatggtcc tgctggagtt cgtgaccgcc gccgggatca ctctcggcat
     1801 ggacgagctg tacaagtccg gactcagatc tcgagctcaa gcttcgaatt ctgcagtcga
     1861 cggtaccgcg ggcccgggat ccaccggatc tagataactg atcataatca gccataccac
     1921 atttgtagag gttttacttg ctttaaaaaa cctcccacac ctccccctga acctgaaaca
     1981 taaaatgaat gcaattgttg ttgttaactt gtttattgca gcttataatg gttacaaata
     2041 aagcaatagc atcacaaatt tcacaaataa agcatttttt tcactgcatt ctagttgtgg
     2101 tttgtccaaa ctcatcaatg tatcttaact ttggatgtat cttcatattg tagatttagg
     2161 tctagatttg ctagctccaa gtaattaagg ccatgtagga gagcatggta accacagata
     2221 gaactggtat tatcccaagt ggtctgcaga ctgctgagtg gggatgggat ctgctctctg
     2281 ttgagagttg gtaatcattg gtttgaaatg tgatgaaacc actcaagcca atgaaggtgg
     2341 gtgtgtaggt ggggagtact ttgccataat attttaaaac attacctggt tagagttcta
     2401 agtggtactt atttttgttt ggttagggga aagcctgaat aaaaacagaa atggacacat
     2461 aatatgcata ttccatagtc tttgggaggc tggaatgtgc ctgggatttg ggtctaagtg
     2521 tatgcgtaat tcttacctca ctaaagaatt tgccttgttt ttttcctttt ggtgagtgac
     2581 taaaacgtct gggcttccct gtgtgcgtgc tacagtaagc aagcagaggc tgtgcaaagg
     2641 tgtgagcagg atcacgtgga atctgggtaa attgtaagcg ttaatatttt gttaaaattc
     2701 gcgttaaatt tttgttaaat cagctcattt tttaaccaat aggccgaaat cggcaaaatc
     2761 ccttataaat caaaagaata gaccgagata gggttgagtg ttgttccagt ttggaacaag
     2821 agtccactat taaagaacgt ggactccaac gtcaaaggnn nnnnnnnnnn nnnnnnnnnn
     2881 nnnnnnnnnn nnnnnnnnnn nnnnnnntnn nnnnnnnnnn nnnnnnnnnn nnnnnnnnnn
     2941 nnnnnnnnnn nnnnnnnnnn nnnnnnnnnn nnnnnnnnnn nnnnnnnnnn nnnnnnnnng
     3001 nnnnnnnnnn nnnnnnnnnn nnnnnnnnnn nnnnnnnnnn nnnnnnnnnn nnnnnnnnnn
     3061 nnnnnnnnnn nnnnnnnnnn nnnnnnnnnn nnnnnnnnnn nnnnnnnnnn nnnnnnnnnn
     3121 nnnncaggtg gcacttttcg gggaaatgtg cgcggaaccc ctatttgttt atttttctaa
     3181 atacattcaa atatgtatcc gctcatgaga caataaccct gataaatgct tcaataatat
     3241 tgaaaaagga agagtcctga ggcggaaaga accagctgtg gaatgtgtgt cagttagggt
     3301 gtggaaagtc cccaggctcc ccagcaggca gaagtatgca aagcatgcat ctcaattagt
     3361 cagcaaccag gtgtggaaag tccccaggct ccccagcagg cagaagtatg caaagcatgc
     3421 atctcaatta gtcagcaacc atagtcccgc ccctaactcc gcccatcccg cccctaactc
     3481 cgcccagttc cgcccattct ccgccccatg gctgactaat tttttttatt tatgcagagg
     3541 ccgaggccgc ctcggcctct gagctattcc agaagtagtg aggaggcttt tttggaggcc
     3601 taggcttttg caaagatcga tcaagagaca ggatgaggat cgtttcgcat gattgaacaa
     3661 gatggattgc acgcaggttc tccggccgct tgggtggaga ggctattcgg ctatgactgg
     3721 gcacaacaga caatcggctg ctctgatgcc gccgtgttcc ggctgtcagc gcaggggcgc
     3781 ccggttcttt ttgtcaagac cgacctgtcc ggtgccctga atgaactgca agacgaggca
     3841 gcgcggctat cgtggctggc cacgacgggc gttccttgcg cagctgtgct cgacgttgtc
     3901 actgaagcgg gaagggactg gctgctattg ggcgaagtgc cggggcagga tctcctgtca
     3961 tctcaccttg ctcctgccga gaaagtatcc atcatggctg atgcaatgcg gcggctgcat
     4021 acgcttgatc cggctacctg cccattcgac caccaagcga aacatcgcat cgagcgagca
     4081 cgtactcgga tggaagccgg tcttgtcgat caggatgatc tggacgaaga gcatcagggg
     4141 ctcgcgccag ccgaactgtt cgccaggctc aaggcgagca tgcccgacgg cgaggatctc
     4201 gtcgtgaccc atggcgatgc ctgcttgccg aatatcatgg tggaaaatgg ccgcttttct
     4261 ggattcatcg actgtggccg gctgggtgtg gcggaccgct atcaggacat agcgttggct
     4321 acccgtgata ttgctgaaga gcttggcggc gaatgggctg accgcttcct cgtgctttac
     4381 ggtatcgccg ctcccgattc gcagcgcatc gccttctatc gccttcttga cgagttcttc
     4441 tgagcgggac tctggggttc gaaatgaccg accaagcgac gcccaacctg ccatcacgag
     4501 atttcgattc caccgccgcc ttctatgaaa ggttgggctt cggaatcgtt ttccgggacg
     4561 ccggctggat gatcctccag cgcggggatc tcatgctgga gttcttcgcc caccctaggg
     4621 ggaggctaac tgaaacacgg aaggagacaa taccggaagg aacccgcgct atgacggcaa
     4681 taaaaagaca gaataaaacg cacggtgttg ggtcgtttgt tcataaacgc ggggttcggt
     4741 cccagggctg gcactctgtc gataccccac cgagacccca ttggggccaa tacgcccgcg
     4801 tttcttcctt ttccccaccc caccccccaa gttcgggtga aggcccaggg ctcgcagcca
     4861 acgtcggggc ggcaggccct gccatagcct caggttactc atatatactt tagattgatt
     4921 taaaacttca tttttaattt aaaaggatct aggtgaagat cctttttgat aatctcatga
     4981 ccaaaatccc ttaacgtgag ttttcgttcc actgagcgtc agaccccgta gaaaagatca
     5041 aaggatcttc ttgagatcct ttttttctgc gcgtaatctg ctgcttgcaa acaaaaaaac
     5101 caccgctacc agcggtggtt tgtttgccgg atcaagagct accaactctt tttccgaagg
     5161 taactggctt cagcagagcg cagataccaa atactgttct tctagtgtag ccgtagttag
     5221 gccaccactt caagaactct gtagcaccgc ctacatacct cgctctgcta atcctgttac
     5281 cagtggctgc tgccagtggc gataagtcgt gtcttaccgg gttggactca agacgatagt
     5341 taccggataa ggcgcagcgg tcgggctgaa cggggggttc gtgcacacag cccagcttgg
     5401 agcgaacgac ctacaccgaa ctgagatacc tacagcgtga gctatgagaa agcgccacgc
     5461 ttcccgaagg gagaaaggcg gacaggtatc cggtaagcgg cagggtcgga acaggagagc
     5521 gcacgaggga gcttccaggg ggaaacgcct ggtatcttta tagtcctgtc gggtttcgcc
     5581 acctctgact tgagcgtcga tttttgtgat gctcgtcagg ggggcggagc ctatggaaaa
     5641 acgccagcaa cgcggccttt ttacggttcc tggccttttg ctggcctttt gctcacatgt
     5701 tctttcctgc gttatcccct gattctgtgg ataaccgtat taccgccatg cat
//
